>Addgene plasmid #163571 | pCMV_UdgX-EE-UdgX-NG-nCas9-RBMX | addgene full sequence | sequence record 320243 | Addgene NGS Result
GTGATGCGGTTTTGGCAGTACATCAATGGGCGTGGATAGCGGTTTGACTCACGGGGATTTCCAAGTCTCC
ACCCCATTGACGTCAATGGGAGTTTGTTTTGGCACCAAAATCAACGGGACTTTCCAAAATGTCGTAACAA
CTCCGCCCCATTGACGCAAATGGGCGGTAGGCGTGTACGGTGGGAGGTCTATATAAGCAGAGCTGGTTTA
GTGAACCGTCAGATCCGCTAGAGATCCGCGGCCGCTAATACGACTCACTATAGGGAGAGCCGCCACCATG
AAACGGACAGCCGACGGAAGCGAGTTCGAGTCACCAAAGAAGAAGCGGAAAGTCATGGCCGGAGCACAGG
ATTTTGTCCCACATACTGCCGATCTGGCTGAGCTGGCTGCCGCCGCTGGAGAGTGTAGAGGATGCGGGCT
GTACCGGGATGCCACACAGGCCGTGTTCGGAGCAGGCGGCAGGAGCGCCCGCATCATGATGATCGGCGAG
CAGCCAGGCGATAAGGAGGACCTGGCCGGCCTGCCATTTGTGGGACCAGCAGGCCGGCTGCTGGACAGAG
CCCTGGAGGCCGCCGACATCGATAGGGACGCCCTGTACGTGACCAACGCCGTGAAGCACTTCAAGTTTAC
ACGCGCCGCAGGAGGCAAGAGGAGAATCCACAAGACCCCCTCTCGGACAGAGGTGGTGGCCTGCAGACCT
TGGCTGATCGCCGAGATGACCAGCGTGGAGCCAGATGTGGTGGTGCTGCTGGGAGCAACAGCAGCAAAGG
CCCTGCTGGGCAATGACTTCAGGGTGACCCAGCACAGGGGAGAGGTGCTGCACGTGGACGATGTGCCAGG
CGATCCTGCCCTGGTGGCAACCGTGCACCCTAGCTCCCTGCTGAGAGGCCCAAAGGAGGAGCGGGAATCC
GCCTTCGCTGGGCTGGTGGACGACCTGAGAGTGGCTGCCGATGTGAGACCTTCTGGAGGATCTAGCGGAG
GCTCCTCTGGCAGCGAGACACCAGGAACAAGCGAGTCAGCAACACCAGAGAGCAGTGGCGGCAGCAGCGG
GGGGTCATCCTCAGAGACTGGGCCTGTCGCCGTCGATCCAACCCTGCGCCGCCGGATTGAACCTCACGAG
TTTGAAGTGTTCTTTGACCCCCGGGAGCTGAGAAAGGAGACATGCCTGCTGTACGAGATCAACTGGGGAG
GCAGGCACTCCATCTGGAGGCACACCTCTCAGAACACAAATAAGCACGTGGAGGTGAACTTCATCGAGAA
GTTTACCACAGAGCGGTACTTCTGCCCCAATACCAGATGTAGCATCACATGGTTTCTGAGCTGGTCCCCT
TGCGGAGAGTGTAGCAGGGCCATCACCGAGTTCCTGTCCAGATATCCACACGTGACACTGTTTATCTACA
TCGCCAGGCTGTATCACCACGCAGACCCAGAGAATAGGCAGGGCCTGGAGGATCTGATCAGCTCCGGCGT
GACCATCCAGATCATGACAGAGCAGGAGTCCGGCTACTGCTGGCGGAACTTCGTGAATTATTCTCCTAGC
AACGAGGCCCACTGGCCTAGGTACCCACACCTGTGGGTGCGCCTGTACGTGCTGGAGCTGTATTGCATCA
TCCTGGGCCTGCCCCCTTGTCTGAATATCCTGCGGAGAAAGCAGCCCCAGCTGACCTTCTTTACAATCGC
CCTGCAGTCTTGTCACTATCAGAGGCTGCCACCCCACATCCTGTGGGCCACAGGCCTGAAGTCTGGAGGA
TCTAGCGGAGGATCCTCTGGCAGCGAGACACCAGGAACAAGCGAGTCAGCAACACCAGAGAGCAGTGGCG
GCAGCAGCGGCGGCAGCATGGCCGGAGCACAGGATTTTGTCCCACATACTGCCGATCTGGCTGAGCTGGC
TGCCGCCGCTGGAGAGTGTAGAGGATGCGGGCTGTACCGGGATGCCACACAGGCCGTGTTCGGAGCAGGC
GGCAGGAGCGCCCGCATCATGATGATCGGCGAGCAGCCAGGCGATAAGGAGGACCTGGCCGGCCTGCCAT
TTGTGGGACCAGCAGGCCGGCTGCTGGACAGAGCCCTGGAGGCCGCCGACATCGATAGGGACGCCCTGTA
CGTGACCAACGCCGTGAAGCACTTCAAGTTTACACGCGCCGCAGGAGGCAAGAGGAGAATCCACAAGACC
CCCTCTCGGACAGAGGTGGTGGCCTGCAGACCTTGGCTGATCGCCGAGATGACCAGCGTGGAGCCAGATG
TGGTGGTGCTGCTGGGAGCAACAGCAGCAAAGGCCCTGCTGGGCAATGACTTCAGGGTGACCCAGCACAG
GGGAGAGGTGCTGCACGTGGACGATGTGCCAGGCGATCCTGCCCTGGTGGCAACCGTGCACCCTAGCTCC
CTGCTGAGAGGCCCAAAGGAGGAGCGGGAATCCGCCTTCGCTGGGCTGGTGGACGACCTGAGAGTGGCTG
CCGATGTGAGACCTAGCGGTGGTAGTTCTGGCGGTAGCTCAGGATCTGAAACTCCCGGCACATCTGAAAG
CGCGACTCCCGAATCATCTGGTGGATCTTCAGGTGGAAGTGACAAGAAGTACAGCATCGGCCTGGCCATC
GGCACCAACTCTGTGGGCTGGGCCGTGATCACCGACGAGTACAAGGTGCCCAGCAAGAAATTCAAGGTGC
TGGGCAACACCGACCGGCACAGCATCAAGAAGAACCTGATCGGAGCCCTGCTGTTCGACAGCGGCGAAAC
AGCCGAGGCCACCCGGCTGAAGAGAACCGCCAGAAGAAGATACACCAGACGGAAGAACCGGATCTGCTAT
CTGCAAGAGATCTTCAGCAACGAGATGGCCAAGGTGGACGACAGCTTCTTCCACAGACTGGAAGAGTCCT
TCCTGGTGGAAGAGGATAAGAAGCACGAGCGGCACCCCATCTTCGGCAACATCGTGGACGAGGTGGCCTA
CCACGAGAAGTACCCCACCATCTACCACCTGAGAAAGAAACTGGTGGACAGCACCGACAAGGCCGACCTG
CGGCTGATCTATCTGGCCCTGGCCCACATGATCAAGTTCCGGGGCCACTTCCTGATCGAGGGCGACCTGA
ACCCCGACAACAGCGACGTGGACAAGCTGTTCATCCAGCTGGTGCAGACCTACAACCAGCTGTTCGAGGA
AAACCCCATCAACGCCAGCGGCGTGGACGCCAAGGCCATCCTGTCTGCCAGACTGAGCAAGAGCAGACGG
CTGGAAAATCTGATCGCCCAGCTGCCCGGCGAGAAGAAGAATGGCCTGTTCGGAAACCTGATTGCCCTGA
GCCTGGGCCTGACCCCCAACTTCAAGAGCAACTTCGACCTGGCCGAGGATGCCAAACTGCAGCTGAGCAA
GGACACCTACGACGACGACCTGGACAACCTGCTGGCCCAGATCGGCGACCAGTACGCCGACCTGTTTCTG
GCCGCCAAGAACCTGTCCGACGCCATCCTGCTGAGCGACATCCTGAGAGTGAACACCGAGATCACCAAGG
CCCCCCTGAGCGCCTCTATGATCAAGAGATACGACGAGCACCACCAGGACCTGACCCTGCTGAAAGCTCT
CGTGCGGCAGCAGCTGCCTGAGAAGTACAAAGAGATTTTCTTCGACCAGAGCAAGAACGGCTACGCCGGC
TACATTGACGGCGGAGCCAGCCAGGAAGAGTTCTACAAGTTCATCAAGCCCATCCTGGAAAAGATGGACG
GCACCGAGGAACTGCTCGTGAAGCTGAACAGAGAGGACCTGCTGCGGAAGCAGCGGACCTTCGACAACGG
CAGCATCCCCCACCAGATCCACCTGGGAGAGCTGCACGCCATTCTGCGGCGGCAGGAAGATTTTTACCCA
TTCCTGAAGGACAACCGGGAAAAGATCGAGAAGATCCTGACCTTCCGCATCCCCTACTACGTGGGCCCTC
TGGCCAGGGGAAACAGCAGATTCGCCTGGATGACCAGAAAGAGCGAGGAAACCATCACCCCCTGGAACTT
CGAGGAAGTGGTGGACAAGGGCGCTTCCGCCCAGAGCTTCATCGAGCGGATGACCAACTTCGATAAGAAC
CTGCCCAACGAGAAGGTGCTGCCCAAGCACAGCCTGCTGTACGAGTACTTCACCGTGTATAACGAGCTGA
CCAAAGTGAAATACGTGACCGAGGGAATGAGAAAGCCCGCCTTCCTGAGCGGCGAGCAGAAAAAGGCCAT
CGTGGACCTGCTGTTCAAGACCAACCGGAAAGTGACCGTGAAGCAGCTGAAAGAGGACTACTTCAAGAAA
ATCGAGTGCTTCGACTCCGTGGAAATCTCCGGCGTGGAAGATCGGTTCAACGCCTCCCTGGGCACATACC
ACGATCTGCTGAAAATTATCAAGGACAAGGACTTCCTGGACAATGAGGAAAACGAGGACATTCTGGAAGA
TATCGTGCTGACCCTGACACTGTTTGAGGACAGAGAGATGATCGAGGAACGGCTGAAAACCTATGCCCAC
CTGTTCGACGACAAAGTGATGAAGCAGCTGAAGCGGCGGAGATACACCGGCTGGGGCAGGCTGAGCCGGA
AGCTGATCAACGGCATCCGGGACAAGCAGTCCGGCAAGACAATCCTGGATTTCCTGAAGTCCGACGGCTT
CGCCAACAGAAACTTCATGCAGCTGATCCACGACGACAGCCTGACCTTTAAAGAGGACATCCAGAAAGCC
CAGGTGTCCGGCCAGGGCGATAGCCTGCACGAGCACATTGCCAATCTGGCCGGCAGCCCCGCCATTAAGA
AGGGCATCCTGCAGACAGTGAAGGTGGTGGACGAGCTCGTGAAAGTGATGGGCCGGCACAAGCCCGAGAA
CATCGTGATCGAAATGGCCAGAGAGAACCAGACCACCCAGAAGGGACAGAAGAACAGCCGCGAGAGAATG
AAGCGGATCGAAGAGGGCATCAAAGAGCTGGGCAGCCAGATCCTGAAAGAACACCCCGTGGAAAACACCC
AGCTGCAGAACGAGAAGCTGTACCTGTACTACCTGCAGAATGGGCGGGATATGTACGTGGACCAGGAACT
GGACATCAACCGGCTGTCCGACTACGATGTGGACCATATCGTGCCTCAGAGCTTTCTGAAGGACGACTCC
ATCGACAACAAGGTGCTGACCAGAAGCGACAAGAACCGGGGCAAGAGCGACAACGTGCCCTCCGAAGAGG
TCGTGAAGAAGATGAAGAACTACTGGCGGCAGCTGCTGAACGCCAAGCTGATTACCCAGAGAAAGTTCGA
CAATCTGACCAAGGCCGAGAGAGGCGGCCTGAGCGAACTGGATAAGGCCGGCTTCATCAAGAGACAGCTG
GTGGAAACCCGGCAGATCACAAAGCACGTGGCACAGATCCTGGACTCCCGGATGAACACTAAGTACGACG
AGAATGACAAGCTGATCCGGGAAGTGAAAGTGATCACCCTGAAGTCCAAGCTGGTGTCCGATTTCCGGAA
GGATTTCCAGTTTTACAAAGTGCGCGAGATCAACAACTACCACCACGCCCACGACGCCTACCTGAACGCC
GTCGTGGGAACCGCCCTGATCAAAAAGTACCCTAAGCTGGAAAGCGAGTTCGTGTACGGCGACTACAAGG
TGTACGACGTGCGGAAGATGATCGCCAAGAGCGAGCAGGAAATCGGCAAGGCTACCGCCAAGTACTTCTT
CTACAGCAACATCATGAACTTTTTCAAGACCGAGATTACCCTGGCCAACGGCGAGATCCGGAAGCGGCCT
CTGATCGAGACAAACGGCGAAACCGGGGAGATCGTGTGGGATAAGGGCCGGGATTTTGCCACCGTGCGGA
AAGTGCTGAGCATGCCCCAAGTGAATATCGTGAAAAAGACCGAGGTGCAGACAGGCGGCTTCAGCAAAGA
GTCTATCAGGCCCAAGAGGAACAGCGATAAGCTGATCGCCAGAAAGAAGGACTGGGACCCTAAGAAGTAC
GGCGGCTTCGTCAGCCCCACCGTGGCCTATTCTGTGCTGGTGGTGGCCAAAGTGGAAAAGGGCAAGTCCA
AGAAACTGAAGAGTGTGAAAGAGCTGCTGGGGATCACCATCATGGAAAGAAGCAGCTTCGAGAAGAATCC
CATCGACTTTCTGGAAGCCAAGGGCTACAAAGAAGTGAAAAAGGACCTGATCATCAAGCTGCCTAAGTAC
TCCCTGTTCGAGCTGGAAAACGGCCGGAAGAGAATGCTGGCCTCTGCCAGATTCCTGCAGAAGGGAAACG
AACTGGCCCTGCCCTCCAAATATGTGAACTTCCTGTACCTGGCCAGCCACTATGAGAAGCTGAAGGGCTC
CCCCGAGGATAATGAGCAGAAACAGCTGTTTGTGGAACAGCACAAGCACTACCTGGACGAGATCATCGAG
CAGATCAGCGAGTTCTCCAAGAGAGTGATCCTGGCCGACGCTAATCTGGACAAAGTGCTGTCCGCCTACA
ACAAGCACCGGGATAAGCCCATCAGAGAGCAGGCCGAGAATATCATCCACCTGTTTACCCTGACCAATCT
GGGAGCCCCTAGGGCCTTCAAGTACTTTGACACCACCATCGACCGGAAGGTGTACAGGAGCACCAAAGAG
GTGCTGGACGCCACCCTGATCCACCAGAGCATCACCGGCCTGTACGAGACACGGATCGACCTGTCTCAGC
TGGGAGGTGACTCTGGAGGATCTAGCGGAGGATCCTCTGGCAGCGAGACACCAGGAACAAGCGAGTCAGC
AACACCAGAGAGCAGTGGCGGCAGCAGCGGCGGCAGCATGGTTGAAGCAGATCGCCCAGGAAAGCTCTTC
ATTGGTGGGCTTAATACGGAAACAAATGAGAAAGCTCTTGAAGCAGTATTTGGCAAATATGGACGAATAG
TGGAAGTACTCTTGATGAAAGACCGTGAAACCAACAAATCAAGAGGATTTGCTTTTGTCACCTTTGAAAG
CCCAGCAGACGCTAAGGATGCAGCCAGAGACATGAATGGAAAGTCATTAGATGGAAAAGCCATCAAGGTG
GAACAAGCCACCAAACCATCATTTGAAAGTGGTAGACGTGGACCGCCTCCACCTCCAAGAAGTAGAGGCC
CTCCAAGAGGTCTTAGAGGTGGAAGAGGAGGAAGTGGAGGAACCAGGGGACCTCCCTCACGGGGAGGACA
CATGGATGACGGTGGATATTCCATGAATTTTAACATGAGTTCTTCCAGGGGACCACTCCCAGTAAAAAGA
GGACCACCACCAAGAAGTGGGGGTCCTCCTCCTAAGAGATCTGCACCTTCAGGACCAGTTCGCAGTAGCA
GTGGAATGGGAGGAAGAGCTCCTGTATCACGTGGAAGAGATAGTTATGGAGGTCCACCTCGAAGGGAACC
GCTGCCCTCTCGTAGAGATGTTTATTTGTCCCCAAGAGATGATGGGTATTCTACTAAAGACAGCTATTCA
AGCAGAGATTACCCAAGTTCTCGTGATACTAGAGATTATGCACCACCACCACGAGATTATACTTACCGTG
ATTATGGTCATTCCAGTTCACGTGATGACTATCCATCAAGAGGATATAGCGATAGAGATGGATATGGTCG
TGATCGTGACTATTCAGATCATCCAAGTGGAGGTTCCTACAGAGATTCATATGAGAGTTATGGTAACTCA
CGTAGTGCTCCACCTACACGAGGGCCCCCGCCATCTTATGGTGGAAGCAGTCGCTATGATGATTACAGCA
GCTCACGTGACGGATATGGTGGAAGTCGAGACAGTTACTCAAGCAGCCGAAGTGATCTCTACTCAAGTGG
TCGTGATCGGGTTGGCAGACAAGAAAGAGGGCTTCCCCCTTCTATGGAAAGGGGGTACCCTCCTCCACGT
GATTCCTACAGCAGTTCAAGCCGCGGAGCACCAAGAGGTGGTGGCCGTGGAGGAAGCCGATCTGATAGAG
GGGGAGGCAGAAGCAGATACAAAAGAACCGCCGACGGCAGCGAATTCGAGCCCAAGAAGAAGAGGAAAGT
CTAACCGGTCATCATCACCATCACCATTGAGTTTAAACCCGCTGATCAGCCTCGACTGTGCCTTCTAGTT
GCCAGCCATCTGTTGTTTGCCCCTCCCCCGTGCCTTCCTTGACCCTGGAAGGTGCCACTCCCACTGTCCT
TTCCTAATAAAATGAGGAAATTGCATCGCATTGTCTGAGTAGGTGTCATTCTATTCTGGGGGGTGGGGTG
GGGCAGGACAGCAAGGGGGAGGATTGGGAAGACAATAGCAGGCATGCTGGGGATGCGGTGGGCTCTATGG
CTTCTGAGGCGGAAAGAACCAGCTGGGGCTCGATACCGTCGACCTCTAGCTAGAGCTTGGCGTAATCATG
GTCATAGCTGTTTCCTGTGTGAAATTGTTATCCGCTCACAATTCCACACAACATACGAGCCGGAAGCATA
AAGTGTAAAGCCTAGGGTGCCTAATGAGTGAGCTAACTCACATTAATTGCGTTGCGCTCACTGCCCGCTT
TCCAGTCGGGAAACCTGTCGTGCCAGCTGCATTAATGAATCGGCCAACGCGCGGGAAGAGGCGGTTTGCG
TATTGGGCGCTCTTCCGCTTCCTCGCTCACTGACTCGCTGCGCTCGGTCGTTCGGCTGCGGCGAGCGGTA
TCAGCTCACTCAAAGGCGGTAATACGGTTATCCACAGAATCAGGGGATAACGCAGGAAAGAACATGTGAG
CAAAAGGCCAGCAAAAGGCCAGGAACCGTAAAAAGGCCGCGTTGCTGGCGTTTTTCCATAGGCTCCGCCC
CCCTGACGAGCATCACAAAAATCGACGCTCAAGTCAGAGGTGGCGAAACCCGACAGGACTATAAAGATAC
CAGGCGTTTCCCCCTGGAAGCTCCCTCGTGCGCTCTCCTGTTCCGACCCTGCCGCTTACCGGATACCTGT
CCGCCTTTCTCCCTTCGGGAAGCGTGGCGCTTTCTCATAGCTCACGCTGTAGGTATCTCAGTTCGGTGTA
GGTCGTTCGCTCCAAGCTGGGCTGTGTGCACGAACCCCCCGTTCAGCCCGACCGCTGCGCCTTATCCGGT
AACTATCGTCTTGAGTCCAACCCGGTAAGACACGACTTATCGCCACTGGCAGCAGCCACTGGTAACAGGA
TTAGCAGAGCGAGGTATGTAGGCGGTGCTACAGAGTTCTTGAAGTGGTGGCCTAACTACGGCTACACTAG
AAGAACAGTATTTGGTATCTGCGCTCTGCTGAAGCCAGTTACCTTCGGAAAAAGAGTTGGTAGCTCTTGA
TCCGGCAAACAAACCACCGCTGGTAGCGGTGGTTTTTTTGTTTGCAAGCAGCAGATTACGCGCAGAAAAA
AAGGATCTCAAGAAGATCCTTTGATCTTTTCTACGGGGTCTGACACTCAGTGGAACGAAAACTCACGTTA
AGGGATTTTGGTCATGAGATTATCAAAAAGGATCTTCACCTAGATCCTTTTAAATTAAAAATGAAGTTTT
AAATCAATCTAAAGTATATATGAGTAAACTTGGTCTGACAGTTACCAATGCTTAATCAGTGAGGCACCTA
TCTCAGCGATCTGTCTATTTCGTTCATCCATAGTTGCCTGACTCCCCGTCGTGTAGATAACTACGATACG
GGAGGGCTTACCATCTGGCCCCAGTGCTGCAATGATACCGCGAGACCCACGCTCACCGGCTCCAGATTTA
TCAGCAATAAACCAGCCAGCCGGAAGGGCCGAGCGCAGAAGTGGTCCTGCAACTTTATCCGCCTCCATCC
AGTCTATTAATTGTTGCCGGGAAGCTAGAGTAAGTAGTTCGCCAGTTAATAGTTTGCGCAACGTTGTTGC
CATTGCTACAGGCATCGTGGTGTCACGCTCGTCGTTTGGTATGGCTTCATTCAGCTCCGGTTCCCAACGA
TCAAGGCGAGTTACATGATCCCCCATGTTGTGCAAAAAAGCGGTTAGCTCCTTCGGTCCTCCGATCGTTG
TCAGAAGTAAGTTGGCCGCAGTGTTATCACTCATGGTTATGGCAGCACTGCATAATTCTCTTACTGTCAT
GCCATCCGTAAGATGCTTTTCTGTGACTGGTGAGTACTCAACCAAGTCATTCTGAGAATAGTGTATGCGG
CGACCGAGTTGCTCTTGCCCGGCGTCAATACGGGATAATACCGCGCCACATAGCAGAACTTTAAAAGTGC
TCATCATTGGAAAACGTTCTTCGGGGCGAAAACTCTCAAGGATCTTACCGCTGTTGAGATCCAGTTCGAT
GTAACCCACTCGTGCACCCAACTGATCTTCAGCATCTTTTACTTTCACCAGCGTTTCTGGGTGAGCAAAA
ACAGGAAGGCAAAATGCCGCAAAAAAGGGAATAAGGGCGACACGGAAATGTTGAATACTCATACTCTTCC
TTTTTCAATATTATTGAAGCATTTATCAGGGTTATTGTCTCATGAGCGGATACATATTTGAATGTATTTA
GAAAAATAAACAAATAGGGGTTCCGCGCACATTTCCCCGAAAAGTGCCACCTGACGTCGACGGATCGGGA
GATCGATCTCCCGATCCCCTAGGGTCGACTCTCAGTACAATCTGCTCTGATGCCGCATAGTTAAGCCAGT
ATCTGCTCCCTGCTTGTGTGTTGGAGGTCGCTGAGTAGTGCGCGAGCAAAATTTAAGCTACAACAAGGCA
AGGCTTGACCGACAATTGCATGAAGAATCTGCTTAGGGTTAGGCGTTTTGCGCTGCTTCGCGATGTACGG
GCCAGATATACGCGTTGACATTGATTATTGACTAGTTATTAATAGTAATCAATTACGGGGTCATTAGTTC
ATAGCCCATATATGGAGTTCCGCGTTACATAACTTACGGTAAATGGCCCGCCTGGCTGACCGCCCAACGA
CCCCCGCCCATTGACGTCAATAATGACGTATGTTCCCATAGTAACGCCAATAGGGACTTTCCATTGACGT
CAATGGGTGGAGTATTTACGGTAAACTGCCCACTTGGCAGTACATCAAGTGTATCATATGCCAAGTACGC
CCCCTATTGACGTCAATGACGGTAAATGGCCCGCCTGGCATTATGCCCAGTACATGACCTTATGGGACTT
TCCTACTTGGCAGTACATCTACGTATTAGTCATCGCTATTACCATG
Features (pLannotate 1.2.2; 17 found; start..end, strand, type, name):
      1..204     +  promoter       CMV promoter: human cytomegalovirus (CMV) immediate early promoter
    246..264     +  promoter       T7 promoter: promoter for bacteriophage T7 RNA polymerase
   1061..1741    +  CDS            Apobec1: ABEC1_RAT - Experimental evidence at protein level: Swiss-Prot protein existence level 1. Catalytic component of the apolipoprotein B mRNA editing enzyme complex which is responsible for the postranscriptional editing of a CAA codon for Gln to a UAA codon for stop in the APOB mRNA. May also play a role in the epigenetic regulation of gene expression by participating in DNA demethylation. From Rattus norvegicus (Rat).
   2561..4162    +  CDS            dCas9(N): N-terminal portion of catalytically inactive Streptococcus pyogenes dCas9 carrying the D10A mutation (Zetsche et al., 2015)
   4163..6657    +  CDS            Cas9(C) (fragment): C-terminal portion of Streptococcus pyogenes Cas9 (Zetsche et al., 2015)
   6758..7930    +  CDS            RBMX: RBMX_HUMAN - Also known as HNRPG, RBMXP1. Experimental evidence at protein level: Swiss-Prot protein existence level 1. RNA-binding protein that plays several role in the regulation of pre- and post-transcriptional processes. Implicated in tissue- specific regulation of gene transcription and alternative splicing of several pre-mRNAs. Binds to and stimulates transcription from the tumor suppressor TXNIP gene promoter; may thus be involved in tumor suppression. When associated with SAFB, binds to and stimulates transcription from the SREBF1 promoter. Associates with nascent mRNAs transcribed by
   8036..8260    +  polyA_signal   bGH poly(A) signal: bovine growth hormone polyadenylation signal
   8264..8285    +  promoter       SV40 promoter (fragment): SV40 enhancer and early promoter
   8353..8375    -  protein_bind   lac operator (fragment): The lac repressor binds to the lac operator to inhibit transcription in E. coli. This inhibition can be relieved by adding lactose or isopropyl-β-D-thiogalactopyranoside (IPTG). lac repressor encoded by lacI
   8379..8409    -  promoter       lac promoter: promoter for the E. coli lac operon
   8424..8445    -  protein_bind   CAP binding site: CAP binding activates transcription in the presence of cAMP. E. coli catabolite activator protein
   8458..8550    -  CDS            lacI (fragment): lac repressor; lacI; The lac repressor binds to the lac operator to inhibit transcription in E. coli. This inhibition can be relieved by adding lactose or isopropyl-β-D-thiogalactopyranoside (IPTG).
   8733..9321    -  rep_origin     ori: high-copy-number ColE1/pMB1/pBR322/pUC origin of replication
   9492..10352   -  CDS            AmpR: β-lactamase; bla; confers resistance to ampicillin, carbenicillin, and related antibiotics
  10353..10457   -  promoter       AmpR promoter: bla
  10528..10572   -  misc_feature   bom (fragment): basis of mobility region from pBR322
  10727..11106   +  enhancer       CMV enhancer: human cytomegalovirus immediate early enhancer
