[The description below was written by a language model from this plasmid's Addgene catalogue record and pLannotate feature annotations shown in this document.]
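Description:
pCMV_UdgX-EE-UdgX-NG-nCas9-RBMX is a mammalian expression plasmid on a pCMV backbone that encodes a CRISPR base editor for C•G-to-G•C transversion editing in mammalian cells. It is maintained in E. coli through a high-copy ColE1/pUC-type origin and selected with ampicillin via the β-lactamase gene. Small remnants of lac regulatory sequence, a lacI fragment, a bom fragment and a short SV40 promoter fragment are backbone leftovers. No mammalian selection marker is annotated.

The payload is a single large fusion open reading frame driven by the CMV immediate-early enhancer and promoter and terminated by the bovine growth hormone polyadenylation signal. A T7 promoter sits just upstream of the coding region, which could support in vitro transcription. According to the construct name, the fusion runs UdgX, then "EE", a second UdgX, then NG-nCas9 and finally RBMX. The feature table identifies the EE module as rat APOBEC1, the cytidine deaminase, here carrying R126E and R132E. The Cas9 portion is a Streptococcus pyogenes D10A nickase with the listed NG substitutions, a set generally used to relax PAM recognition towards NG sites. Human RBMX, an RNA-binding protein, is fused at the C-terminus. The two UdgX copies are not annotated, but the unannotated gaps flanking APOBEC1 are consistent with their named positions. UdgX is a uracil-DNA glycosylase relative.

In this design the deaminase converts target cytosine to uracil, and the accessory domains are intended to steer processing of that lesion towards a C-to-G outcome. No guide RNA cassette is annotated, so a guide would have to be supplied separately.
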