Addgene plasmid #163571: pCMV_UdgX-EE-UdgX-NG-nCas9-RBMX
Purpose: Mammalian CG-to-GC base editing
Depositing lab: David Liu. Depositing organization: Broad Institute. Publication: Efficient C*G-to-G*C base editors developed using CRISPRi screens, target-library analysis, and machine learning. Koblan LW, Arbab M, Shen MW, Hussmann JA, Anzalone AV, Doman JL, Newby GA, Yang D, Mok B, Replogle JM, Xu A, Sisley TA, Weissman JS, Adamson B, Liu DR. Nat Biotechnol. 2021 Jun 28. pii: 10.1038/s41587-021-00938-z. doi: 10.1038/s41587-021-00938-z. PubMed 34183861.
Backbone
  Vector backbone: pCMV
  Vector type: Mammalian Expression, CRISPR
Growth in bacteria
  Bacterial resistance: Ampicillin, 100 μg/mL
  Growth temperature: 37°C
  Growth strain: NEB Stable
  Copy number: High Copy
Gene/Insert
  Gene/Insert name: UdgX-EE-UdgX-NG-nCas9-RBMX
  Species: H. sapiens (human)
  Mutation: nCas9 (D10A)EE (R126E, R132E)NG (L111R, D1135V, G1218R, E1219F, A1322R, R1335V, T1337R)
  Cloning method: Gibson Cloning
Terms and licenses: Academic/Nonprofit Terms; Industry Terms: Not Available to Industry
How to cite: pCMV_UdgX-EE-UdgX-NG-nCas9-RBMX was a gift from David Liu (Addgene plasmid # 163571 ; http://n2t.net/addgene:163571 ; RRID:Addgene_163571)
